Addgene plasmid #40077: pEG345
Depositing lab: Geraldine Seydoux. Depositing organization: Johns Hopkins University and School of Medicine. Publication: Regulation of the MEX-5 gradient by a spatially segregated kinase/phosphatase cycle. Griffin EE, Odde DJ, Seydoux G. Cell. 2011 Sep 16;146(6):955-68. 10.1016/j.cell.2011.08.012 PubMed 21925318.
Backbone
  Vector backbone: pIC26
  Backbone manufacturer: Cheeseman lab
  Backbone size w/o insert (bp): 16397
  Modifications to backbone: GFP replaced with Dendra2 PAFP (sequence optimized for worm expression; three synthetic introns inserted)
  Vector type: Worm Expression
  Selectable markers: unc-119
Growth in bacteria
  Bacterial resistance: Ampicillin, 100 μg/mL
  Growth temperature: 37°C
  Growth strain: DH5alpha
  Copy number: Unknown
Gene/Insert
  Gene/Insert name: Mex-5
  Species: C. elegans (nematode)
  Insert size (bp): 1407
  GenBank ID: NM_070165.4 NP_502566.1
  Entrez Gene: mex-5 (a.k.a. CELE_W02A2.7)
  Promoter: pie-1
  Tag / fusion protein: Dendra2 PFAF (N terminal on backbone); TEV protease cleavage site (N terminal on backbone); S-peptide (N terminal on backbone)
  Cloning method: Restriction Enzyme; 5′ cloning site SpeI (not destroyed); 3′ cloning site SpeI (not destroyed)
  Sequencing primers: 5′ DENDRA-F (GGGAACCATCGACTGAAAAA)
Terms and licenses: Academic/Nonprofit Terms; Industry Terms: Not Available to Industry
Depositor comments: MEX-5 transgenes driven by the pie-1 promoter and pie-1 3'UTR were constructed by cloning the mex-5 cDNA as a SpeI fragment downstream of a Dendra2/TEV/S-peptide tag cloned into pIC26 LAP tag (Cheeseman et al., 2004). Alternate plasmid name: pIC26 + MEX-5 (Dendra + MEX-5 ORF)
How to cite: pEG345 was a gift from Geraldine Seydoux (Addgene plasmid # 40077 ; http://n2t.net/addgene:40077 ; RRID:Addgene_40077)
