[The description below was written by a language model from this plasmid's Addgene catalogue record.]
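Description:
pEG345 (also recorded as pIC26 + MEX-5) is a C. elegans expression plasmid built on the pIC26 LAP-tag backbone, a large vector of about 16.4 kb before the insert is added. It is propagated in E. coli under ampicillin selection. For worm transgenesis it carries unc-119 as the selectable marker, which allows transformants to be identified by rescue of the uncoordinated phenotype in unc-119 mutant animals. The record does not state the bacterial origin of replication or the copy number, and no feature table is provided.

The payload is the mex-5 cDNA (about 1.4 kb), cloned as a SpeI fragment with both sites retained, placed downstream of a tripartite N-terminal tag supplied by the backbone. In this derivative the GFP of the original LAP tag has been replaced by Dendra2, a photoconvertible fluorescent protein whose coding sequence was optimized for worm expression and interrupted by three synthetic introns, a common strategy to improve transgene expression in C. elegans. Dendra2 is followed by a TEV protease cleavage site and an S-peptide, retaining the localization-and-affinity-purification layout of the parent tag. Expression is controlled by the pie-1 promoter and pie-1 3'UTR, regulatory elements widely used to drive transgenes in the germline and early embryo.

The resulting Dendra2::TEV::S-peptide::MEX-5 fusion allows a subpopulation of the protein to be optically marked and followed over time in live embryos. This fits the associated work on how the MEX-5 cytoplasmic gradient is regulated by a spatially segregated kinase/phosphatase cycle.
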