>Addgene plasmid #40077 | pEG345 | addgene partial sequence | sequence record 52897 | DENDRA-F 5'-GGGAACCATCGACTGAAAAA-3'
ATGGCACTACTACTAGAAGGTGGAGGTCACTACCTTTGCGATTTTGAAACTACTTACAAAGCAAAGAAGG
TCGTCCAACTTCCAGATGCACACTTTGTTGATCACAGAATTGAAATACTAGGAAACGATTCGGATTACAA
CAAAGTTAAGCTATACGAACACGCAGTTGCAAGATACAGTCCTCTACCAAGTCAAGCATGGTGCCCGGGG
GATCGGTGGAGCTCCACCGGTGGCGGCCGCTCGAGAGAGAATCTTTATTTTCAGGGCGCCGCCAAATTCA
AAGAAACCGCTGCTGCTAAATTCGAACGCCAGCACATGGACAGCGGAGGTGGAGGTACTAGTATGAAAGC
GGCATCAAATAGTGTCTCGTCGGCCGGAGGATCAGTGTCACCTACGACAACCCAGCCACCACTACCACCA
GGGCAGTCGTCACATCCTCAAATCTACGATCAACAGATGCAGTACTACTTCGCGGCTGCCATGCCGAACC
AGCCAATGGCGACGTATGCGGCACAAAATGGATCTTCTCAACAGTACGCCCCAGCGGCTCCATATTATCA
AGATGCCAACGGACAGTATGTGCAGGTTCCCGCGAACGGATCAATGGCTCCTCAACAGCACA
