>Addgene plasmid #40077 | pEG345 | addgene partial sequence | sequence record 52898 | TEVprot-R 5'-gccctgaaaataaagattctc-3'
CGATCCCCCGGGCACCATGCTTGACTTGGTAGAGGACTGTATCTTGCAACTGCGTGTTCGTATAGCTTAA
CTTTGTTGTAATCCGAATCGTTTCCTAGTATTTCAATTCTGTGATCAACAAAGTGTGCATCTGGAAGTTG
GACGACCTTCTTTGCTTTGTAAGTAGTTTTAAAATCGCAAAGGTAGTGACCTCCACCTTCTAGTAGTAGT
GCCATGTTAATGTTCTGAAAATTTAAATATAATCCGTTAGTTAGTAAGTCCAAGTTTAAACTTACTCCAA
CAAGTAGTCCATCTCTAACATGTAGTTTTTCAGTCGATGGTTCCCACTTAAGAGTCTTCTTTTGCATAAC
TGGTCCGTTAGGAGGAAAGTTAGTTCCTTTAAATCTGACATTTTGGAAGAAGCAATCACCTTCTAGACTA
ATATCACTTCTCTGAAAATTTAAATATGTATGGTTAGTTAGTACCGAACTGTTTAAACTTACAATAGTGC
AAATACCTTTATCTTCGAAAGTCATAGTTCTTTCCCACGAGTATCCTTCTGGAAACGATTGCTTGAAGTA
ATCAGGAATATCTTCTGGGTATTTAGTAAAAACTCTGTTTCCGTAATGGACGGCAGTAGTTAGAATATCC
TGAAAATTTAAATAATCAGGGTTAGTTAGTATATATATGTTTAAACTTACGTAACTAAATGGTAGTGGTG
CTCCTTCTTTGACAGTCAAGTTTGCAGTTTGAGTTCCTTCGTATGGCTT
