>Addgene plasmid #40077 | pEG345 | addgene partial sequence | sequence record 54191 | wMex-5-F1 5'-cacccttgacaatcacaacg-3'
AATCATTTCCATGAACATCGTGGCGAGAAGTTCGGTCGTCGTGGATTCCCAATTCCAGAAACTGACAGTC
AACAACCACCCAACTACAAGACTCGTCTTTGCATGATGCACGCATCTGGAATCAAACCATGTGATATGGG
TGCTCGATGCAAGTTTGCTCATGGGCTCAAAGAGCTCAGAGCTACTGATGCTCCGGCTCGCTATCCGAAC
AACAAGTACAAGACAAAGCTGTGCAAGAACTTTGCGCGTGGAGGAACTGGATTCTGCCCGTATGGACTTC
GTTGCGAGTTTGTTCATCCAACGGACAAGGAATTCCAGAATATTCCTCCATATCAGCGCATGTCTCACGA
TGACCAGGATTACGACCAGGATGTCATTCCAGAAGACTACGTTGTCGCTAGACATCAGCCACGATTCATG
CGTACAGGTGGAAGAGCTACCACGCCGACCAAAGTGATGCTCAAACATCGAAATGTGGCAGGCTCAATGA
TGTGCCTCTCCAATGCTGGTCGCGATCTTCAAGCCGGAGGTGATTACAATCAACCGGAATCCAACGAAGA
CGACTTGCCACCACACTTGAGACGGAATCGCAGAGAAAATCCACCGATGAACAAGCGTCGCACATCTCTC
AGCACGAAGTGGACATCTGAGGAAAATCTCGGACTAAGAGGACACTATTAGACTAGTGGATCCTAATTTT
GCCGTATTTTCCATATTTTGTTTTGTATATTTATCCACTCACCCCCTCTCTTTGTCCTGTGA
